Addgene plasmid #218985: SFFV-PU.1-Brd 1
Purpose: Transcription factor PU.1 with a specific barcode assigned.
Depositing lab: Filipe Pereira. Depositing organization: Center for Neuroscience and Cell Biology, University of Coimbra. Publication: A combinatorial transcription factor screening platform for immune cell reprogramming. Kurochkin I, Altman AR, Caiado I, Pertiga-Cabral D, Halitzki E, Minaeva M, Zimmermannova O, Henriques-Oliveira L, Klein D, Nair M, Oliveira D, Cajal LR, Knittel R, Feick C, Ringner M, Martin M, Cirovic B, Pires CF, Rosa FF, Sitnicka E, Theis FJ, Pereira CF. Cell Syst. 2026 Jan 21;17(1):101457. doi: 10.1016/j.cels.2025.101457. Epub 2026 Jan 14. PubMed 41539305.
Backbone
  Vector backbone: SFFV-MCS
  Backbone size w/o insert (bp): 6638
  Vector type: Lentiviral
Growth in bacteria
  Bacterial resistance: Ampicillin, 100 μg/mL
  Growth temperature: 37°C
  Growth strain: NEB Stable
  Copy number: High Copy
Gene/Insert
  Gene/Insert name: PU.1
  Species: H. sapiens (human)
  Insert size (bp): 816
  Entrez Gene: SPI1 (a.k.a. AGM10, OF, PU.1, SFPI1, SPI-1, SPI-A)
  Promoter: The spleen focus-forming virus (SFFV) promoter
  Cloning method: Restriction Enzyme; 5′ cloning site Bsp119I (not destroyed); 3′ cloning site BstHI (not destroyed)
Terms and licenses: Academic/Nonprofit Terms; Industry Terms: Not Available to Industry
Depositor comments: Barcode sequence cloned into XbaI restriction site. Design of plasmid is as follows: SFFV-[TF sequence]-WPRE-[Barcode sequence].
How to cite: SFFV-PU.1-Brd 1 was a gift from Filipe Pereira (Addgene plasmid # 218985 ; http://n2t.net/addgene:218985 ; RRID:Addgene_218985)
