[The description below was written by a language model from this plasmid's Addgene catalogue record and pLannotate feature annotations shown in this document.]
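Description:
SFFV-PU.1-Brd 1 is a third-generation-style, self-inactivating HIV-1 lentiviral transfer plasmid built on the SFFV-MCS backbone that expresses the human transcription factor PU.1 (gene SPI1) together with a construct-specific DNA barcode. In bacteria it is maintained through a high-copy ColE1/pUC-type origin and selected with ampicillin via the β-lactamase gene. The backbone also carries an f1 origin and pBluescript-derived remnants (lacZα and lacI fragments, lac promoter/operator, T3 and T7 promoters) that play no role in the viral payload.

The viral genome is transcribed in packaging cells from a chimeric RSV promoter fused to a truncated 5' LTR, which makes genomic RNA production Tat-independent. This is followed by the Ψ packaging signal with a partial gag fragment, the Rev response element for nuclear export of unspliced RNA, and the cPPT/CTS, which aids nuclear import of the reverse-transcribed genome. The internal spleen focus-forming virus (SFFV) promoter, which is strongly active in haematopoietic cells, drives the PU.1 coding sequence, cloned between multiple-cloning-site remnants. A WPRE downstream enhances transcript stability and expression. According to the depositor, the barcode was inserted at an XbaI site after the WPRE; it is not separately annotated in the feature table. In that position it would lie within the transcript, upstream of the ΔU3 3' LTR. An SV40 polyadenylation signal and SV40 origin follow the LTR. No mammalian selection marker or fluorescent reporter is annotated.

The plasmid belongs to a barcoded transcription factor collection for combinatorial screening in immune cell reprogramming, where the barcode identifies which factor a transduced cell received.
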