Features (pLannotate 1.2.2; 29 found; start..end, strand, type, name):
     94..112     -  promoter       T7 promoter: promoter for bacteriophage T7 RNA polymerase
    120..275     +  CDS            lacZα (fragment): LacZα fragment of β-galactosidase; lacZ fragment
    280..708     +  rep_origin     f1 ori (sequence partly withheld): f1 bacteriophage origin of replication; arrow indicates direction of (+) strand synthesis
    761..865     +  promoter       AmpR promoter: bla
    866..1726    +  CDS            AmpR: β-lactamase; bla; confers resistance to ampicillin, carbenicillin, and related antibiotics
   1897..2485    +  rep_origin     ori: high-copy-number ColE1/pMB1/pBR322/pUC origin of replication
   2668..2760    +  CDS            lacI (fragment): lac repressor; lacI; The lac repressor binds to the lac operator to inhibit transcription in E. coli. This inhibition can be relieved by adding lactose or isopropyl-β-D-thiogalactopyranoside (IPTG).
   2773..2794    +  protein_bind   CAP binding site: CAP binding activates transcription in the presence of cAMP. E. coli catabolite activator protein
   2809..2839    +  promoter       lac promoter: promoter for the E. coli lac operon
   2847..2863    +  protein_bind   lac operator: The lac repressor binds to the lac operator to inhibit transcription in E. coli. This inhibition can be relieved by adding lactose or isopropyl-β-D-thiogalactopyranoside (IPTG). lac repressor encoded by lacI
   2908..2926    +  promoter       T3 promoter: promoter for bacteriophage T3 RNA polymerase
   2954..3180    +  promoter       RSV promoter: Rous sarcoma virus enhancer/promoter
   3181..3361    +  LTR            5' LTR (truncated): truncated 5' long terminal repeat (LTR) from HIV-1
   3408..3533    +  misc_feature   HIV-1 Ψ: packaging signal of human immunodeficiency virus type 1
   3517..3880    +  CDS            HIV-1 gag (fragment): gag protein from human immunodeficiency virus 1; gag
   4026..4259    +  misc_feature   RRE: The Rev response element (RRE) of HIV-1 allows for Rev-dependent mRNA export from the nucleus to the cytoplasm.
   4636..4736    +  CDS            Rev (fragment): human immunodeficiency virus 1 (HIV-1) Rev protein; rev; enhances nuclear export of unspliced and incompletely spliced viral mRNAs
   4755..4872    +  misc_feature   cPPT/CTS: central polypurine tract and central termination sequence of HIV-1
   4906..5307    +  promoter       SFFV promoter: spleen focus-forming virus long terminal repeat (LTR) promoter
   5317..5340    +  misc_feature   MCS (fragment): pBluescript multiple cloning site
   5365..6174    +  CDS            SPI1 (sequence partly withheld): SPI1_HUMAN - Experimental evidence at protein level: Swiss-Prot protein existence level 1. Binds to the PU-box, a purine-rich DNA sequence (5'-GAGGAA- 3') that can act as a lymphoid-specific enhancer. This protein is a transcriptional activator that may be specifically involved in the differentiation or activation of macrophages or B-cells. Also binds RNA and may modulate pre-mRNA splicing (By similarity). From Homo sapiens (Human).
   6185..6210    +  misc_feature   MCS (fragment): pBluescript multiple cloning site
   6210..6269    +  CDS            S (fragment): HBSAG_WHV6 - Experimental evidence at transcript level: Swiss-Prot protein existence level 2. The middle envelope protein plays an important role in the budding of the virion. It is involved in the induction of budding in a nucleocapsid independent way. In this process the majority of envelope proteins bud to form subviral lipoprotein particles of 22 nm of diameter that do not contain a nucleocapsid (By similarity). From Woodchuck hepatitis B virus (isolate w64/pWS23) (WHV).
   6401..6804    +  misc_feature   WPRE: woodchuck hepatitis virus posttranscriptional regulatory element
   6862..6921    +  CDS            nef (fragment): NEF_HV1Z2 - Experimental evidence at protein level: Swiss-Prot protein existence level 1. Extracellular Nef protein targets CD4(+) T-lymphocytes for apoptosis by interacting with CXCR4 surface receptors. From Human immunodeficiency virus type 1 group M subtype D (isolate Z2/CDC-Z34) (HIV-1).
   6923..7156    +  LTR            3' LTR (ΔU3): self-inactivating 3' long terminal repeat (LTR) from HIV-1
   7228..7349    +  polyA_signal   SV40 poly(A) signal: SV40 polyadenylation signal
   7368..7389    +  rep_origin     SV40 ori (fragment): SV40 origin of replication
   7389..73      +  rep_origin     SV40 ori (across the origin): SV40 origin of replication
>Addgene plasmid #218985 | SFFV-PU.1-Brd 1 | addgene full sequence | sequence record 449693 | Addgene NGS Result
ATTTATGCAGAGGCCGAGGCCGCCTCGGCCTCTGAGCTATTCCAGAAGTAGTGAGGAGGCTTTTTTGGAG
GCCTAGGGACGTACCCAATTCGCCCTATAGTGAGTCGTATTACGCGCGCTCACTGGCCGTCGTTTTACAA
CGTCGTGACTGGGAAAACCCTGGCGTTACCCAACTTAATCGCCTTGCAGCACATCCCCCTTTCGCCAGCT
GGCGTAATAGCGAAGAGGCCCGCACCGATCGCCCTTCCCAACAGTTGCGCAGCCTGAATGGCGAATGGG
[124 nt withheld, positions 280-403]
C
[91 nt withheld, positions 405-495]
A
[49 nt withheld, positions 497-545]
CCTTTGACGTTGGAGTCCACGTTCTTT
[37 nt withheld, positions 573-609]
ACCCTATCTCGGTCTATTCTTTTGATTTATAAGGGATTTTGCCGATTTCGGCCTATTGGTTAAAAAATGA
GCTGATTTAACAAAAATTTAACGCGAATTTTAACAAAATATTAACGCTTACAATTTAGGTGGCACTTTTC
GGGGAAATGTGCGCGGAACCCCTATTTGTTTATTTTTCTAAATACATTCAAATATGTATCCGCTCATGAG
ACAATAACCCTGATAAATGCTTCAATAATATTGAAAAAGGAAGAGTATGAGTATTCAACATTTCCGTGTC
GCCCTTATTCCCTTTTTTGCGGCATTTTGCCTTCCTGTTTTTGCTCACCCAGAAACGCTGGTGAAAGTAA
AAGATGCTGAAGATCAGTTGGGTGCACGAGTGGGTTACATCGAACTGGATCTCAACAGCGGTAAGATCCT
TGAGAGTTTTCGCCCCGAAGAACGTTTTCCAATGATGAGCACTTTTAAAGTTCTGCTATGTGGCGCGGTA
TTATCCCGTATTGACGCCGGGCAAGAGCAACTCGGTCGCCGCATACACTATTCTCAGAATGACTTGGTTG
AGTACTCACCAGTCACAGAAAAGCATCTTACGGATGGCATGACAGTAAGAGAATTATGCAGTGCTGCCAT
AACCATGAGTGATAACACTGCGGCCAACTTACTTCTGACAACGATCGGAGGACCGAAGGAGCTAACCGCT
TTTTTGCACAACATGGGGGATCATGTAACTCGCCTTGATCGTTGGGAACCGGAGCTGAATGAAGCCATAC
CAAACGACGAGCGTGACACCACGATGCCTGTAGCAATGGCAACAACGTTGCGCAAACTATTAACTGGCGA
ACTACTTACTCTAGCTTCCCGGCAACAATTAATAGACTGGATGGAGGCGGATAAAGTTGCAGGACCACTT
CTGCGCTCGGCCCTTCCGGCTGGCTGGTTTATTGCTGATAAATCTGGAGCCGGTGAGCGTGGGTCTCGCG
GTATCATTGCAGCACTGGGGCCAGATGGTAAGCCCTCCCGTATCGTAGTTATCTACACGACGGGGAGTCA
GGCAACTATGGATGAACGAAATAGACAGATCGCTGAGATAGGTGCCTCACTGATTAAGCATTGGTAACTG
TCAGACCAAGTTTACTCATATATACTTTAGATTGATTTAAAACTTCATTTTTAATTTAAAAGGATCTAGG
TGAAGATCCTTTTTGATAATCTCATGACCAAAATCCCTTAACGTGAGTTTTCGTTCCACTGAGCGTCAGA
CCCCGTAGAAAAGATCAAAGGATCTTCTTGAGATCCTTTTTTTCTGCGCGTAATCTGCTGCTTGCAAACA
AAAAAACCACCGCTACCAGCGGTGGTTTGTTTGCCGGATCAAGAGCTACCAACTCTTTTTCCGAAGGTAA
CTGGCTTCAGCAGAGCGCAGATACCAAATACTGTTCTTCTAGTGTAGCCGTAGTTAGGCCACCACTTCAA
GAACTCTGTAGCACCGCCTACATACCTCGCTCTGCTAATCCTGTTACCAGTGGCTGCTGCCAGTGGCGAT
AAGTCGTGTCTTACCGGGTTGGACTCAAGACGATAGTTACCGGATAAGGCGCAGCGGTCGGGCTGAACGG
GGGGTTCGTGCACACAGCCCAGCTTGGAGCGAACGACCTACACCGAACTGAGATACCTACAGCGTGAGCT
ATGAGAAAGCGCCACGCTTCCCGAAGGGAGAAAGGCGGACAGGTATCCGGTAAGCGGCAGGGTCGGAACA
GGAGAGCGCACGAGGGAGCTTCCAGGGGGAAACGCCTGGTATCTTTATAGTCCTGTCGGGTTTCGCCACC
TCTGACTTGAGCGTCGATTTTTGTGATGCTCGTCAGGGGGGCGGAGCCTATGGAAAAACGCCAGCAACGC
GGCCTTTTTACGGTTCCTGGCCTTTTGCTGGCCTTTTGCTCACATGTTCTTTCCTGCGTTATCCCCTGAT
TCTGTGGATAACCGTATTACCGCCTTTGAGTGAGCTGATACCGCTCGCCGCAGCCGAACGACCGAGCGCA
GCGAGTCAGTGAGCGAGGAAGCGGAAGAGCGCCCAATACGCAAACCGCCTCTCCCCGCGCGTTGGCCGAT
TCATTAATGCAGCTGGCACGACAGGTTTCCCGACTGGAAAGCGGGCAGTGAGCGCAACGCAATTAATGTG
AGTTAGCTCACTCATTAGGCACCCCAGGCTTTACACTTTATGCTTCCGGCTCGTATGTTGTGTGGAATTG
TGAGCGGATAACAATTTCACACAGGAAACAGCTATGACCATGATTACGCCAAGCGCGCAATTAACCCTCA
CTAAAGGGAACAAAAGCTGGAGCTGCAAGCTTAATGTAGTCTTATGCAATACTCTTGTAGTCTTGCAACA
TGGTAACGATGAGTTAGCAACATGCCTTACAAGGAGAGAAAAAGCACCGTGCATGCCGATTGGTGGAAGT
AAGGTGGTACGATCGTGCCTTATTAGGAAGGCAACAGACGGGTCTGACATGGATTGGACGAACCACTGAA
TTGCCGCATTGCAGAGATATTGTATTTAAGTGCCTAGCTCGATACATAAACGGGTCTCTCTGGTTAGACC
AGATCTGAGCCTGGGAGCTCTCTGGCTAACTAGGGAACCCACTGCTTAAGCCTCAATAAAGCTTGCCTTG
AGTGCTTCAAGTAGTGTGTGCCCGTCTGTTGTGTGACTCTGGTAACTAGAGATCCCTCAGACCCTTTTAG
TCAGTGTGGAAAATCTCTAGCAGTGGCGCCCGAACAGGGACTTGAAAGCGAAAGGGAAACCAGAGGAGCT
CTCTCGACGCAGGACTCGGCTTGCTGAAGCGCGCACGGCAAGAGGCGAGGGGCGGCGACTGGTGAGTACG
CCAAAAATTTTGACTAGCGGAGGCTAGAAGGAGAGAGATGGGTGCGAGAGCGTCAGTATTAAGCGGGGGA
GAATTAGATCGCGATGGGAAAAAATTCGGTTAAGGCCAGGGGGAAAGAAAAAATATAAATTAAAACATAT
AGTATGGGCAAGCAGGGAGCTAGAACGATTCGCAGTTAATCCTGGCCTGTTAGAAACATCAGAAGGCTGT
AGACAAATACTGGGACAGCTACAACCATCCCTTCAGACAGGATCAGAAGAACTTAGATCATTATATAATA
CAGTAGCAACCCTCTATTGTGTGCATCAAAGGATAGAGATAAAAGACACCAAGGAAGCTTTAGACAAGAT
AGAGGAAGAGCAAAACAAAAGTAAGACCACCGCACAGCAAGCGGCCGCTGATCTTCAGACCTGGAGGAGG
AGATATGAGGGACAATTGGAGAAGTGAATTATATAAATATAAAGTAGTAAAAATTGAACCATTAGGAGTA
GCACCCACCAAGGCAAAGAGAAGAGTGGTGCAGAGAGAAAAAAGAGCAGTGGGAATAGGAGCTTTGTTCC
TTGGGTTCTTGGGAGCAGCAGGAAGCACTATGGGCGCAGCGTCAATGACGCTGACGGTACAGGCCAGACA
ATTATTGTCTGGTATAGTGCAGCAGCAGAACAATTTGCTGAGGGCTATTGAGGCGCAACAGCATCTGTTG
CAACTCACAGTCTGGGGCATCAAGCAGCTCCAGGCAAGAATCCTGGCTGTGGAAAGATACCTAAAGGATC
AACAGCTCCTGGGGATTTGGGGTTGCTCTGGAAAACTCATTTGCACCACTGCTGTGCCTTGGAATGCTAG
TTGGAGTAATAAATCTCTGGAACAGATTTGGAATCACACGACCTGGATGGAGTGGGACAGAGAAATTAAC
AATTACACAAGCTTAATACACTCCTTAATTGAAGAATCGCAAAACCAGCAAGAAAAGAATGAACAAGAAT
TATTGGAATTAGATAAATGGGCAAGTTTGTGGAATTGGTTTAACATAACAAATTGGCTGTGGTATATAAA
ATTATTCATAATGATAGTAGGAGGCTTGGTAGGTTTAAGAATAGTTTTTGCTGTACTTTCTATAGTGAAT
AGAGTTAGGCAGGGATATTCACCATTATCGTTTCAGACCCACCTCCCAACCCCGAGGGGACCCGACAGGC
CCGAAGGAATAGAAGAAGAAGGTGGAGAGAGAGACAGAGACAGATCCATTCGATTAGTGAACGGATCTCG
ACGGTATCGGTTAACTTTTAAAAGAAAAGGGGGGATTGGGGGGTACAGTGCAGGGGAAAGAATAGTAGAC
ATAATAGCAACAGACATACAAACTAAAGAATTACAAAAACAAATTACAAAAATTCAAAATTTTATCGATC
ACGAGACTAGCCTCGAGCTGGCTGCAGTAACGCCATTTTGCAAGGCATGGAAAAATACCAAACCAAGAAT
AGAGAAGTTCAGATCAAGGGCGGGTACATGAAAATAGCTAACGTTGGGCCAAACAGGATATCTGCGGTGA
GCAGTTTCGGCCCCGGCCCGGGGCCAAGAACAGATGGTCACCGCAGTTTCGGCCCCGGCCCGAGGCCAAG
AACAGATGGTCCCCAGATATGGCCCAACCCTCAGCAGTTTCTTAAGACCCATCAGATGTTTCCAGGCTCC
CCCAAGGACCTGAAATGACCCTGCGCCTTATTTGAATTAACCAATCAGCCTGCTTCTCGCTTCTGTTCGC
GCGCTTCTGCTTCCCGAGCTCTATAAAAGAGCTCACAACCCCTCACTCGGCGCGCCAGTCCTCCGACAGA
CTGAGTCGGCCGGTCGAATCAAGCTTATCGATACCGTCGACGGATCCGCTAGCCCGCGGTTCGAAATGTT
ACAGGCGTGCAAAATGGAAGGGTTTCCCCTCGTCCCCCCTCCATCAGAAGACCTGGTGCCCTATGACACG
GATCTATACCAACGCCAAACGCACGAGTATTACCCCTATCTCAGCAGTGATGGGGAGAGCCATAGCGACC
ATTACTGGGACTTCCACCCCCACCACGTGCACAGCGAGTTCGAGAGCTTCGCCGAGAACAACTTCACGGA
GCTCCAGAGCGTGCAGCCCCCGCAGCTGCAGCAGCTCTACCGCCACATGGAGCTGGAGCAGATGCACGTC
CTCGATACCCCCATGGTGCCACCCCATCCCAGTCTTGGCCACCAGGTCTCCTACCTGCCCCGGATGTGCC
TCCAGTACCCATCCCTGTCCCCAGCCCAGCCCAGCTCAGATGAGGAGGAGGGCGAGCGGCAGAGCCCCCC
ACTGGAGGTGTCTGACGGCGAGGCGGATGGCCTGGAGCCCGGGCCTGGGCTCCTGCCTGGGGAGACA
[318 nt withheld, positions 5857-6174]
TGAACCGGTCGGATCCCCCGGGCTGCAGGAATTCGAGCATCTTACCGCCATTTATTCCCATATTTGTTCT
GTTTTTCTTGATTTGGGTATACATTTAAATGTTAATAAAACAAAATGGTGGGGCAATCATTTACATTTTT
AGGGATATGTAATTACTAGTTCAGGTGTATTGCCACAAGACAAACATGTTAAGAAACTTTCCCGTTATTT
ACGCTCTGTTCCTGTTAATCAACCTCTGGATTACAAAATTTGTGAAAGATTGACTGATATTCTTAACTAT
GTTGCTCCTTTTACGCTGTGTGGATATGCTGCTTTAATGCCTCTGTATCATGCTATTGCTTCCCGTACGG
CTTTCGTTTTCTCCTCCTTGTATAAATCCTGGTTGCTGTCTCTTTATGAGGAGTTGTGGCCCGTTGTCCG
TCAACGTGGCGTGGTGTGCTCTGTGTTTGCTGACGCAACCCCCACTGGCTGGGGCATTGCCACCACCTGT
CAACTCCTTTCTGGGACTTTCGCTTTCCCCCTCCCGATCGCCACGGCAGAACTCATCGCCGCCTGCCTTG
CCCGCTGCTGGACAGGGGCTAGGTTGCTGGGCACTGATAATTCCGTGGTGTTGTCGGGGAAGCTGACGTC
CTTTGCAATTCGATATCAAGCTGTACCTTCTAGATGTACACTGAACATAGCGCTTCTAGACCAATGACTT
ACAAGGCAGCTGTAGATCTTAGCCACTTTTTAAAAGAAAAGGGGGGACTGGAAGGGCTAATTCACTCCCA
ACGAAGACAAGATCTGCTTTTTGCTTGTACTGGGTCTCTCTGGTTAGACCAGATCTGAGCCTGGGAGCTC
TCTGGCTAACTAGGGAACCCACTGCTTAAGCCTCAATAAAGCTTGCCTTGAGTGCTTCAAGTAGTGTGTG
CCCGTCTGTTGTGTGACTCTGGTAACTAGAGATCCCTCAGACCCTTTTAGTCAGTGTGGAAAATCTCTAG
CAGTAGTAGTTCATGTCATCTTATTATTCAGTATTTATAACTTGCAAAGAAATGAATATCAGAGAGTGAG
AGGAACTTGTTTATTGCAGCTTATAATGGTTACAAATAAAGCAATAGCATCACAAATTTCACAAATAAAG
CATTTTTTTCACTGCATTCTAGTTGTGGTTTGTCCAAACTCATCAATGTATCTTATCATGTCTGGCTCTA
GCTATCCCGCCCCTAACTCCGCCCATCCCGCCCCTAACTCCGCCCAGTTCCGCCCATTCTCCGCCCCATG
GCTGACTAATTTTTTTT
