>Addgene plasmid #218985 | SFFV-PU.1-Brd 1 | depositor partial sequence | sequence record 427436 | Barcode sequence
TGTACACTGAACATAGCGCT
